Addgene plasmid #221972: ND2 DdCBE T1
Purpose: Expresses mitochondrial cytosine base editor arm in mammalian cells
Depositing lab: Stephen Ekker. Depositing organization: Mayo Foundation for Medical Education and Research. Publication: Unconstrained Precision Mitochondrial Genome Editing with alphaDdCBEs. Castillo SR, Simone BW, Clark KJ, Devaux P, Ekker SC. Hum Gene Ther. 2024 Sep 24. doi: 10.1089/hum.2024.073. PubMed 39212664.
Backbone
  Vector backbone: pCMV
  Backbone size w/o insert (bp): 4717
  Vector type: Mammalian Expression, CRISPR
  Selectable markers: Blasticidin
Growth in bacteria
  Bacterial resistance: Ampicillin, 100 μg/mL
  Growth temperature: 30°C
  Growth strain: NEB Stable
  Copy number: High Copy
Gene/Insert
  Gene/Insert name: COX8A MTS-3xFLAG-TALE NT-T-ND2 TALE T1 repeats-TALE CTD-DddAtox 1397C-UGI-ATP5B 3'UTR
  Species: Synthetic
  Insert size (bp): 2695
  Promoter: CMV
  Tag / fusion protein: 3xFLAG (N terminal on backbone)
  Cloning method: Golden Gate
  Sequencing primers: 5′ T7; 3′ ACACCCGCCGCGCTTAATGC
Terms and licenses: Academic/Nonprofit Terms; Industry Terms: Not Available to Industry
Depositor comments: 5' Cloning Site: BsmBI (Not Destroyed), 3' Cloning Site: BsmBI (Not Destroyed). Please visit https://www.biorxiv.org/content/10.1101/2024.05.13.593977v1 for bioRxiv preprint.
How to cite: ND2 DdCBE T1 was a gift from Stephen Ekker (Addgene plasmid # 221972 ; http://n2t.net/addgene:221972 ; RRID:Addgene_221972)
