[The description below was written by a language model from this plasmid's Addgene catalogue record and pLannotate feature annotations shown in this document.]
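Description:
ND2 DdCBE T1 is a pCMV-based mammalian expression plasmid encoding one arm of a TALE-guided, DddA-derived mitochondrial cytosine base editor (DdCBE) directed at the mitochondrial ND2 gene. It is maintained in E. coli through a high-copy ColE1/pUC-type origin with ampicillin resistance. The backbone also carries an f1 origin and a blasticidin S deaminase cassette behind tandem SV40 and EM7 promoters with an SV40 polyadenylation signal, which allows blasticidin selection in mammalian cells. Small fragments annotated as bleomycin-resistance, lacI and HIV LTR sequences appear to be backbone remnants rather than functional parts.

The synthetic insert is transcribed from the CMV enhancer/promoter, with a T7 promoter just upstream of the coding region. The open reading frame begins with the COX8A mitochondrial targeting sequence, which directs import into the mitochondrial matrix, followed by a 3xFLAG epitope for detection. Next come a TALE N-terminal domain, the ND2 T1 repeat array that specifies the DNA target, and a TALE C-terminal domain. The flanking TALE regions are picked up in the feature table as Xanthomonas avrXa10 and avrBs3 fragments, while the repeat array and the deaminase portion are left unannotated. The TALE is fused to the 1397C half of the split DddAtox double-stranded DNA cytidine deaminase and to a uracil glycosylase inhibitor (UGI), which blocks excision of the uracil intermediate and so favours C-to-T conversion. According to the insert name, an ATP5B 3'UTR follows the coding sequence. The repeat array was installed by Golden Gate assembly, and the BsmBI sites are retained.

Because the deaminase is split, this arm would normally be co-expressed with a partner carrying the complementary DddAtox half, so that activity is reconstituted at the target site. The record does not name that partner.
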