Features (pLannotate 1.2.2; 25 found; start..end, strand, type, name):
     60..112     -  misc_feature   bom (fragment): basis of mobility region from pBR322
    267..646     +  enhancer       CMV enhancer: human cytomegalovirus immediate early enhancer
    647..850     +  promoter       CMV promoter: human cytomegalovirus (CMV) immediate early promoter
    846..879     +  LTR            5' LTR (truncated) (fragment): truncated 5' long terminal repeat (LTR) from HIV-1
    895..913     +  promoter       T7 promoter: promoter for bacteriophage T7 RNA polymerase
    942..1025    +  CDS            COX8A (fragment): COX8A_HUMAN - Also known as COX8, COX8L. Experimental evidence at protein level: Swiss-Prot protein existence level 1. Component of the cytochrome c oxidase, the last enzyme in the mitochondrial electron transport chain which drives oxidative phosphorylation. The respiratory chain contains 3 multisubunit complexes succinate dehydrogenase (complex II, CII), ubiquinol- cytochrome c oxidoreductase (cytochrome b-c1 complex, complex III, CIII) and cytochrome c oxidase (complex IV, CIV), that cooperate to transfer electrons derived from NADH and succinate to molecular oxygen, creating an electrochem
   1026..1091    +  CDS            3xFLAG: three tandem FLAG® epitope tags, followed by an enterokinase cleavage site
   1104..1610    +  CDS            avrXa10 (fragment): AVX10_XANOO - Experimental evidence at protein level: Swiss-Prot protein existence level 1. Avirulence protein. Induces the hypersensitive response (HR)in rice plants carrying the resistance gene Xa10. Activity depends on the presence of the core repeat domains; replacement with repeat domains from other proteins (AvrBs3 of X.euvesicatoria (AC P14727) or AvrXa7 of this organism) does not elicit the HR. Probably acts as a transcription factor in its host plant (rice) to induce plant resistance or disease. From Xanthomonas oryzae pv. oryzae.
   2997..3143    +  CDS            avrBs3 (fragment): AVRB3_XANEU - Experimental evidence at protein level: Swiss-Prot protein existence level 1. Avirulence protein. Acts as a transcription factor in C.annuum plants. In susceptible plants lacking the Bs3 resistance gene induces expression of a number of genes, including genes homologous to a family of auxin-induced genes, alpha-expansin genes, pectate lyase, anthocyanidin glucoside rhamnosyl transferase and at least one transcription factor, UPA20. Their expression leads to plant hypertrophy in mesophyll cells, probably mainly mediated by UPA20 (PubMed:17962565). In resistant plants induces the h
   3228..3476    +  CDS            UGI: UNGI_BPPB2 - Experimental evidence at protein level: Swiss-Prot protein existence level 1. This protein binds specifically and reversibly to the host uracil-DNA glycosylase, preventing removal of uracil residues from PBS2 DNA by the host uracil-excision repair system. From Bacillus phage PBS2 (Bacteriophage PBS2).
   3634..3655    +  promoter       SV40 promoter (fragment): SV40 enhancer and early promoter
   3676..4104    +  rep_origin     f1 ori (sequence partly withheld): f1 bacteriophage origin of replication; arrow indicates direction of (+) strand synthesis
   4118..4447    +  promoter       SV40 promoter: SV40 enhancer and early promoter
   4495..4542    +  promoter       EM7 promoter: synthetic bacterial promoter&nbsp
   4561..4959    +  CDS            BSD: blasticidin S deaminase; Aspergillus terreus BSD; confers resistance to blasticidin
   4960..4987    +  CDS            BleoR (fragment): antibiotic-binding protein; Sh ble from Streptoalloteichus hindustanus; confers resistance to bleomycin, phleomycin, and Zeocin™
   4997..5122    +  CDS            ble (fragment): BLE_KLEPN - Experimental evidence at protein level: Swiss-Prot protein existence level 1. Binding protein with a strong affinity to the bleomycin family of antibiotics. Binds to CL990; an antimitotic-antibiotic compound. From Klebsiella pneumoniae.
   5117..5238    +  polyA_signal   SV40 poly(A) signal: SV40 polyadenylation signal
   5311..5327    -  protein_bind   lac operator: The lac repressor binds to the lac operator to inhibit transcription in E. coli. This inhibition can be relieved by adding lactose or isopropyl-β-D-thiogalactopyranoside (IPTG). lac repressor encoded by lacI
   5335..5365    -  promoter       lac promoter: promoter for the E. coli lac operon
   5380..5401    -  protein_bind   CAP binding site: CAP binding activates transcription in the presence of cAMP. E. coli catabolite activator protein
   5414..5506    -  CDS            lacI (fragment): lac repressor; lacI; The lac repressor binds to the lac operator to inhibit transcription in E. coli. This inhibition can be relieved by adding lactose or isopropyl-β-D-thiogalactopyranoside (IPTG).
   5689..6277    -  rep_origin     ori: high-copy-number ColE1/pMB1/pBR322/pUC origin of replication
   6448..7308    -  CDS            AmpR: β-lactamase; bla; confers resistance to ampicillin, carbenicillin, and related antibiotics
   7309..1       -  promoter       AmpR promoter (across the origin): bla
>Addgene plasmid #221972 | ND2 DdCBE T1 | addgene full sequence | sequence record 438471 | Addgene NGS Result
GCACATTTCCCCGAAAAGTGCCACCTGACGTCGACGGATCGGGAGATCTCCCGATCCCCTATGGTGCACT
CTCAGTACAATCTGCTCTGATGCCGCATAGTTAAGCCAGTATCTGCTCCCTGCTTGTGTGTTGGAGGTCG
CTGAGTAGTGCGCGAGCAAAATTTAAGCTACAACAAGGCAAGGCTTGACCGACAATTGCATGAAGAATCT
GCTTAGGGTTAGGCGTTTTGCGCTGCTTCGCGATGTACGGGCCAGATATACGCGTTGACATTGATTATTG
ACTAGTTATTAATAGTAATCAATTACGGGGTCATTAGTTCATAGCCCATATATGGAGTTCCGCGTTACAT
AACTTACGGTAAATGGCCCGCCTGGCTGACCGCCCAACGACCCCCGCCCATTGACGTCAATAATGACGTA
TGTTCCCATAGTAACGCCAATAGGGACTTTCCATTGACGTCAATGGGTGGAGTATTTACGGTAAACTGCC
CACTTGGCAGTACATCAAGTGTATCATATGCCAAGTACGCCCCCTATTGACGTCAATGACGGTAAATGGC
CCGCCTGGCATTATGCCCAGTACATGACCTTATGGGACTTTCCTACTTGGCAGTACATCTACGTATTAGT
CATCGCTATTACCATGGTGATGCGGTTTTGGCAGTACATCAATGGGCGTGGATAGCGGTTTGACTCACGG
GGATTTCCAAGTCTCCACCCCATTGACGTCAATGGGAGTTTGTTTTGGCACCAAAATCAACGGGACTTTC
CAAAATGTCGTAACAACTCCGCCCCATTGACGCAAATGGGCGGTAGGCGTGTACGGTGGGAGGTCTATAT
AAGCAGAGCTCTCTGGCTAACTAGAGAACCCACTGCTTACTGGCTTATCGAAATTAATACGACTCACTAT
AGGGAGACCCAAGCTGGCTAGCACCATGGCCTCCGTTCTGACCCCGCTGCTGCTGCGTGGCCTGACCGGC
TCCGCTCGTCGTCTGCCAGTTCCGCGTGCGAAAATCCATTCCCTGGACTACAAAGACCATGACGGTGATT
ATAAAGATCATGACATCGATTACAAGGATGACGATGACAAGATGGACATCGCGGATCTGCGTACCCTGGG
TTACAGCCAGCAGCAGCAGGAGAAGATCAAGCCAAAGGTGCGCAGCACCGTGGCCCAGCACCATGAAGCT
CTGGTGGGTCACGGCTTCACCCACGCGCACATCGTGGCTCTGAGCCAGCACCCAGCCGCGCTGGGTACCG
TGGCCGTGAAATATCAGGACATGATTGCTGCCCTGCCAGAGGCTACCCATGAAGCGATTGTGGGTGTGGG
CAAGCAGTGGAGCGGTGCTCGTGCGCTGGAGGCCCTGCTGACCGTGGCCGGTGAACTGCGTGGCCCGCCG
CTGCAGCTGGATACCGGCCAGCTGCTGAAAATCGCGAAACGTGGCGGTGTGACCGCTGTGGAAGCTGTGC
ATGCCTGGCGTAATGCTCTGACCGGTGCCCCCCTGAACCTGACCCCGGACCAAGTGGTGGCTATCGCCAG
CAACATTGGCGGCAAGCAAGCGCTCGAAACGGTGCAGCGGCTGTTGCCGGTGCTGTGCCAGGACCATGGC
CTGACCCCGGACCAAGTGGTGGCTATCGCCAGCAACGGTGGCGGCAAGCAAGCGCTCGAAACGGTGCAGC
GGCTGTTGCCGGTGCTGTGCCAGGACCATGGCCTGACTCCGGACCAAGTGGTGGCTATCGCCAGCCACGA
TGGCGGCAAGCAAGCGCTCGAAACGGTGCAGCGGCTGTTGCCGGTGCTGTGCCAGGACCATGGCCTGACC
CCGGACCAAGTGGTGGCTATCGCCAGCCACGATGGCGGCAAGCAAGCGCTCGAAACGGTGCAGCGGCTGT
TGCCGGTGCTGTGCCAGGACCATGGCCTGACCCCGGACCAAGTGGTGGCTATCGCCAGCAACATTGGCGG
CAAGCAAGCGCTCGAAACGGTGCAGCGGCTGTTGCCGGTGCTGTGCCAGGACCATGGCCTGACCCCGGAC
CAAGTGGTGGCTATCGCCAGCAACGGTGGCGGCAAGCAAGCGCTCGAAACGGTGCAGCGGCTGTTGCCGG
TGCTGTGCCAGGACCATGGCCTGACCCCGGACCAAGTGGTGGCTATCGCCAGCCACGATGGCGGCAAGCA
AGCGCTCGAAACGGTGCAGCGGCTGTTGCCGGTGCTGTGCCAGGACCATGGCCTCACACCCGATCAGGTC
GTGGCTATCGCCAGCAACATTGGCGGCAAGCAAGCGCTCGAAACGGTGCAGCGGCTGTTGCCGGTGCTGT
GCCAGGACCATGGCCTGACCCCGGACCAAGTGGTGGCTATCGCCAGCAACGGTGGCGGCAAGCAAGCGCT
CGAAACGGTGCAGCGGCTGTTGCCGGTGCTGTGCCAGGACCATGGCCTGACCCCGGACCAAGTGGTGGCT
ATCGCCAGCAACATTGGCGGCAAGCAAGCGCTCGAAACGGTGCAGCGGCTGTTGCCGGTGCTGTGCCAGG
ACCATGGCCTGACCCCGGACCAAGTGGTGGCTATCGCCAGCAACAATGGCGGCAAGCAAGCGCTCGAAAC
GGTGCAGCGGCTGTTGCCGGTGCTGTGCCAGGACCATGGCCTGACTCCGGACCAAGTGGTGGCTATCGCC
AGCCACGATGGCGGCAAGCAAGCGCTCGAAACGGTGCAGCGGCTGTTGCCGGTGCTGTGCCAGGACCATG
GCCTGACCCCGGACCAAGTGGTGGCTATCGCCAGCAACATTGGCGGCAAGCAAGCGCTCGAAACGGTGCA
GCGGCTGTTGCCGGTGCTGTGCCAGGACCATGGCCTGACCCCGGACCAAGTGGTGGCTATCGCCAGCAAC
AATGGCGGCAAGCAAGCGCTCGAAACGGTGCAGCGGCTGTTGCCGGTGCTGTGCCAGGACCATGGCCTGA
CCCCGGACCAAGTGGTGGCTATCGCCAGCAACAATGGCGGCAAGCAAGCGCTCGAAAGCATTGTGGCCCA
GCTGAGCCGGCCTGATCCGGCGTTGGCCGCGTTGACCAACGATCACCTGGTGGCCCTGGCCTGCCTGGGC
GGTCGTCCGGCCCTGGATGCGGTGAAGAAAGGCCTGGGTGGATCCGCCATTCCAGTGAAGCGCGGCGCTA
CCGGTGAAACCAAAGTGTTTACCGGTAACAGCAACAGCCCGAAGAGCCCGACCAAAGGCGGTTGCTCTGG
CGGCTCAACTAATCTGAGCGACATCATTGAGAAGGAGACTGGGAAACAGCTGGTCATTCAGGAGTCCATC
CTGATGCTGCCTGAGGAGGTGGAGGAAGTGATCGGCAACAAGCCAGAGTCTGACATCCTGGTGCACACCG
CCTACGACGAGTCCACAGATGAGAATGTGATGCTGCTGACCTCTGACGCCCCCGAGTATAAGCCTTGGGC
CCTGGTCATCCAGGATTCTAACGGCGAGAATAAGATCAAGATGCTGTGATAAGGGGTCTTTGTCCTCTGT
ACTGTCTCTCTCCTTGCCCCTAACCCAAAAAGCTTCATTTTTCTGTGTAGGCTGCACAAGAGCCTTGATT
GAAGATATATTCTTTCTGAACAGTATTTAAGGTTTCCAATAAAATGTACACCCCTCAGAACTTCTGAGGC
GGAAAGAACCAGCTGGGGCTCTAGGGGGTATCCCC
[124 nt withheld, positions 3676-3799]
C
[91 nt withheld, positions 3801-3891]
A
[49 nt withheld, positions 3893-3941]
CCTTTGACGTTGGAGTCCACGTTCTTT
[37 nt withheld, positions 3969-4005]
ACCCTATCTCGGTCTATTCTTTTGATTTATAAGGGATTTTGCCGATTTCGGCCTATTGGTTAAAAAATGA
GCTGATTTAACAAAAATTTAACGCGAATTAATTCTGTGGAATGTGTGTCAGTTAGGGTGTGGAAAGTCCC
CAGGCTCCCCAGCAGGCAGAAGTATGCAAAGCATGCATCTCAATTAGTCAGCAACCAGGTGTGGAAAGTC
CCCAGGCTCCCCAGCAGGCAGAAGTATGCAAAGCATGCATCTCAATTAGTCAGCAACCATAGTCCCGCCC
CTAACTCCGCCCATCCCGCCCCTAACTCCGCCCAGTTCCGCCCATTCTCCGCCCCATGGCTGACTAATTT
TTTTTATTTATGCAGAGGCCGAGGCCGCCTCTGCCTCTGAGCTATTCCAGAAGTAGTGAGGAGGCTTTTT
TGGAGGCCTAGGCTTTTGCAAAAAGCTCCCGGGAGCTTGTATATCCATTTTCGGATCTGATCAGCACGTG
TTGACAATTAATCATCGGCATAGTATATCGGCATAGTATAATACGACAAGGTGAGGAACTAAACCATGGC
CAAGCCTTTGTCTCAAGAAGAATCCACCCTCATTGAAAGAGCAACGGCTACAATCAACAGCATCCCCATC
TCTGAAGACTACAGCGTCGCCAGCGCAGCTCTCTCTAGCGACGGCCGCATCTTCACTGGTGTCAATGTAT
ATCATTTTACTGGGGGACCTTGTGCAGAACTCGTGGTGCTGGGCACTGCTGCTGCTGCGGCAGCTGGCAA
CCTGACTTGTATCGTCGCGATCGGAAATGAGAACAGGGGCATCTTGAGCCCCTGCGGACGGTGCCGACAG
GTGCTTCTCGATCTGCATCCTGGGATCAAAGCCATAGTGAAGGACAGTGATGGACAGCCGACGGCAGTTG
GGATTCGTGAATTGCTGCCCTCTGGTTATGTGTGGGAGGGCTAAGCACTTCGTGGCCGAGGAGCAGGACT
GACACGTGCTACGAGATTTCGATTCCACCGCCGCCTTCTATGAAAGGTTGGGCTTCGGAATCGTTTTCCG
GGACGCCGGCTGGATGATCCTCCAGCGCGGGGATCTCATGCTGGAGTTCTTCGCCCACCCCAACTTGTTT
ATTGCAGCTTATAATGGTTACAAATAAAGCAATAGCATCACAAATTTCACAAATAAAGCATTTTTTTCAC
TGCATTCTAGTTGTGGTTTGTCCAAACTCATCAATGTATCTTATCATGTCTGTATACCGTCGACCTCTAG
CTAGAGCTTGGCGTAATCATGGTCATAGCTGTTTCCTGTGTGAAATTGTTATCCGCTCACAATTCCACAC
AACATACGAGCCGGAAGCATAAAGTGTAAAGCCTGGGGTGCCTAATGAGTGAGCTAACTCACATTAATTG
CGTTGCGCTCACTGCCCGCTTTCCAGTCGGGAAACCTGTCGTGCCAGCTGCATTAATGAATCGGCCAACG
CGCGGGGAGAGGCGGTTTGCGTATTGGGCGCTCTTCCGCTTCCTCGCTCACTGACTCGCTGCGCTCGGTC
GTTCGGCTGCGGCGAGCGGTATCAGCTCACTCAAAGGCGGTAATACGGTTATCCACAGAATCAGGGGATA
ACGCAGGAAAGAACATGTGAGCAAAAGGCCAGCAAAAGGCCAGGAACCGTAAAAAGGCCGCGTTGCTGGC
GTTTTTCCATAGGCTCCGCCCCCCTGACGAGCATCACAAAAATCGACGCTCAAGTCAGAGGTGGCGAAAC
CCGACAGGACTATAAAGATACCAGGCGTTTCCCCCTGGAAGCTCCCTCGTGCGCTCTCCTGTTCCGACCC
TGCCGCTTACCGGATACCTGTCCGCCTTTCTCCCTTCGGGAAGCGTGGCGCTTTCTCATAGCTCACGCTG
TAGGTATCTCAGTTCGGTGTAGGTCGTTCGCTCCAAGCTGGGCTGTGTGCACGAACCCCCCGTTCAGCCC
GACCGCTGCGCCTTATCCGGTAACTATCGTCTTGAGTCCAACCCGGTAAGACACGACTTATCGCCACTGG
CAGCAGCCACTGGTAACAGGATTAGCAGAGCGAGGTATGTAGGCGGTGCTACAGAGTTCTTGAAGTGGTG
GCCTAACTACGGCTACACTAGAAGAACAGTATTTGGTATCTGCGCTCTGCTGAAGCCAGTTACCTTCGGA
AAAAGAGTTGGTAGCTCTTGATCCGGCAAACAAACCACCGCTGGTAGCGGTGGTTTTTTTGTTTGCAAGC
AGCAGATTACGCGCAGAAAAAAAGGATCTCAAGAAGATCCTTTGATCTTTTCTACGGGGTCTGACGCTCA
GTGGAACGAAAACTCACGTTAAGGGATTTTGGTCATGAGATTATCAAAAAGGATCTTCACCTAGATCCTT
TTAAATTAAAAATGAAGTTTTAAATCAATCTAAAGTATATATGAGTAAACTTGGTCTGACAGTTACCAAT
GCTTAATCAGTGAGGCACCTATCTCAGCGATCTGTCTATTTCGTTCATCCATAGTTGCCTGACTCCCCGT
CGTGTAGATAACTACGATACGGGAGGGCTTACCATCTGGCCCCAGTGCTGCAATGATACCGCGAGACCCA
CGCTCACCGGCTCCAGATTTATCAGCAATAAACCAGCCAGCCGGAAGGGCCGAGCGCAGAAGTGGTCCTG
CAACTTTATCCGCCTCCATCCAGTCTATTAATTGTTGCCGGGAAGCTAGAGTAAGTAGTTCGCCAGTTAA
TAGTTTGCGCAACGTTGTTGCCATTGCTACAGGCATCGTGGTGTCACGCTCGTCGTTTGGTATGGCTTCA
TTCAGCTCCGGTTCCCAACGATCAAGGCGAGTTACATGATCCCCCATGTTGTGCAAAAAAGCGGTTAGCT
CCTTCGGTCCTCCGATCGTTGTCAGAAGTAAGTTGGCCGCAGTGTTATCACTCATGGTTATGGCAGCACT
GCATAATTCTCTTACTGTCATGCCATCCGTAAGATGCTTTTCTGTGACTGGTGAGTACTCAACCAAGTCA
TTCTGAGAATAGTGTATGCGGCGACCGAGTTGCTCTTGCCCGGCGTCAATACGGGATAATACCGCGCCAC
ATAGCAGAACTTTAAAAGTGCTCATCATTGGAAAACGTTCTTCGGGGCGAAAACTCTCAAGGATCTTACC
GCTGTTGAGATCCAGTTCGATGTAACCCACTCGTGCACCCAACTGATCTTCAGCATCTTTTACTTTCACC
AGCGTTTCTGGGTGAGCAAAAACAGGAAGGCAAAATGCCGCAAAAAAGGGAATAAGGGCGACACGGAAAT
GTTGAATACTCATACTCTTCCTTTTTCAATATTATTGAAGCATTTATCAGGGTTATTGTCTCATGAGCGG
ATACATATTTGAATGTATTTAGAAAAATAAACAAATAGGGGTTCCGC
