>Addgene plasmid #221972 | ND2 DdCBE T1 | depositor partial sequence | sequence record 434651 | Partial
ATGGCCTCCGTTCTGACCCCGCTGCTGCTGCGTGGCCTGACCGGCTCCGCTCGTCGTCTGCCAGTTCCGC
GTGCGAAAATCCATTCCCTGGACTACAAAGACCATGACGGTGATTATAAAGATCATGACATCGATTACAA
GGATGACGATGACAAGATGGACATCGCGGATCTGCGTACCCTGGGTTACAGCCAGCAGCAGCAGGAGAAG
ATCAAGCCAAAGGTGCGCAGCACCGTGGCCCAGCACCATGAAGCTCTGGTGGGTCACGGCTTCACCCACG
CGCACATCGTGGCTCTGAGCCAGCACCCAGCCGCGCTGGGTACCGTGGCCGTGAAATATCAGGACATGAT
TGCTGCCCTGCCAGAGGCTACCCATGAAGCGATTGTGGGTGTGGGCAAGCAGTGGAGCGGTGCTCGTGCG
CTGGAGGCCCTGCTGACCGTGGCCGGTGAACTGCGTGGCCCGCCGCTGCAGCTGGATACCGGCCAGCTGC
TGAAAATCGCGAAACGTGGCGGTGTGACCGCTGTGGAAGCTGTGCATGCCTGGCGTAATGCTCTGACCGG
TGCCCCCCTGAACCTGACCCCGGACCAAGTGGTGGCTATCGCCAGCAACATTGGCGGCAAGCAAGCGCTC
GAAACGGTGCAGCGGCTGTTGCCGGTGCTGTGCCAGGACCATGGCCTGACCCCGGACCAAGTGGTGGCTA
TCGCCAGCAACGGTGGCGGCAAGCAAGCGCTCGAAACGGTGCAGCGGCTGTTGCCGGTGCTGTGCCAGGA
CCATGGCCTGACTCCGGACCAAGTGGTGGCTATCGCCAGCCACGATGGCGGCAAGCAAGCGCTCGAAACG
GTGCAGCGGCTGTTGCCGGTGCTGTGCCAGGACCATGGCCTGACCCCGGACCAAGTGGTGGCTATCGCCA
GCCACGATGGCGGCAAGCAAGCGCTCGAAACGGTGCAGCGGCTGTTGCCGGTGCTGTGCCAGGACCATGG
CCTGACCCCGGACCAAGTGGTGGCTATCGCCAGCAACATTGGCGGCAAGCAAGCGCTCGAAACGGTGCAG
CGGCTGTTGCCGGTGCTGTGCCAGGACCATGGCCTGACCCCGGACCAAGTGGTGGCTATCGCCAGCAACG
GTGGCGGCAAGCAAGCGCTCGAAACGGTGCAGCGGCTGTTGCCGGTGCTGTGCCAGGACCATGGCCTGAC
CCCGGACCAAGTGGTGGCTATCGCCAGCCACGATGGCGGCAAGCAAGCGCTCGAAACGGTGCAGCGGCTG
TTGCCGGTGCTGTGCCAGGACCATGGCCTCACACCCGATCAGGTCGTGGCTATCGCCAGCAACATTGGCG
GCAAGCAAGCGCTCGAAACGGTGCAGCGGCTGTTGCCGGTGCTGTGCCAGGACCATGGCCTGACCCCGGA
CCAAGTGGTGGCTATCGCCAGCAACGGTGGCGGCAAGCAAGCGCTCGAAACGGTGCAGCGGCTGTTGCCG
GTGCTGTGCCAGGACCATGGCCTGACCCCGGACCAAGTGGTGGCTATCGCCAGCAACATTGGCGGCAAGC
AAGCGCTCGAAACGGTGCAGCGGCTGTTGCCGGTGCTGTGCCAGGACCATGGCCTGACCCCGGACCAAGT
GGTGGCTATCGCCAGCAACAATGGCGGCAAGCAAGCGCTCGAAACGGTGCAGCGGCTGTTGCCGGTGCTG
TGCCAGGACCATGGCCTGACTCCGGACCAAGTGGTGGCTATCGCCAGCCACGATGGCGGCAAGCAAGCGC
TCGAAACGGTGCAGCGGCTGTTGCCGGTGCTGTGCCAGGACCATGGCCTGACCCCGGACCAAGTGGTGGC
TATCGCCAGCAACATTGGCGGCAAGCAAGCGCTCGAAACGGTGCAGCGGCTGTTGCCGGTGCTGTGCCAG
GACCATGGCCTGACCCCGGACCAAGTGGTGGCTATCGCCAGCAACAATGGCGGCAAGCAAGCGCTCGAAA
CGGTGCAGCGGCTGTTGCCGGTGCTGTGCCAGGACCATGGCCTGACCCCGGACCAAGTGGTGGCTATCGC
CAGCAACAATGGCGGCAAGCAAGCGCTCGAAAGCATTGTGGCCCAGCTGAGCCGGCCTGATCCGGCGTTG
GCCGCGTTGACCAACGATCACCTGGTGGCCCTGGCCTGCCTGGGCGGTCGTCCGGCCCTGGATGCGGTGA
AGAAAGGCCTGGGTGGATCCGCCATTCCAGTGAAGCGCGGCGCTACCGGTGAAACCAAAGTGTTTACCGG
TAACAGCAACAGCCCGAAGAGCCCGACCAAAGGCGGTTGCTCTGGCGGCTCAACTAATCTGAGCGACATC
ATTGAGAAGGAGACTGGGAAACAGCTGGTCATTCAGGAGTCCATCCTGATGCTGCCTGAGGAGGTGGAGG
AAGTGATCGGCAACAAGCCAGAGTCTGACATCCTGGTGCACACCGCCTACGACGAGTCCACAGATGAGAA
TGTGATGCTGCTGACCTCTGACGCCCCCGAGTATAAGCCTTGGGCCCTGGTCATCCAGGATTCTAACGGC
GAGAATAAGATCAAGATGCTGTGATAAGGGGTCTTTGTCCTCTGTACTGTCTCTCTCCTTGCCCCTAACC
CAAAAAGCTTCATTTTTCTGTGTAGGCTGCACAAGAGCCTTGATTGAAGATATATTCTTTCTGAACAGTA
TTTAAGGTTTCCAATAAAATGTACACCCCTCAGAA
